>Addgene plasmid #159895 | pSEM228 - [Pmlc-1 | mNeonGreen(2x NLS) | cbr-tbb-2 UTR] | addgene full sequence | sequence record 315115 | Addgene NGS Result
ATTCACTGGCCGTCGTTTTACAACGTCGTGACTGGGAAAACCCTGGCGTTACCCAACTTAATCGCCTTGC
AGCACATCCCCCTTTCGCCAGCTGGCGTAATAGCGAAGAGGCCCGCACCGATCGCCCTTCCCAACAGTTG
CGCAGCCTGAATGGCGAATGGCGCCTGATGCGGTATTTTCTCCTTACGCATCTGTGCGGTATTTCACACC
GCATATGGTGCACTCTCAGTGCAATCTGCTCTGATGCCGCATAGTTAAGCCAGCCCCGACACCCGCCAAC
ACCCGCTGACGCGCCCTGACGGGCTTGTCTGCTCCCGGCATCCGCTTACAGACAAGCTGTGACCGTCTCC
GGGAGCTGCATGTGTCAGAGGTTTTCACCGTCATCACCGAAACGCGCGAGACGAAAGGGCCTCGTGATAC
GCCTATTTTTATAGGTTAATGTCATGATAATAATGGTTTCTTAGACGTCAGGTGGCACTTTTCGGGGAAA
TGTGCGCGGAACCCCTATTTGTTTATTTTTCTAAATACATTCAAATATGTATCCGCTCATGAGACAATAA
CCCTGATAAATGCTTCAATAATATTGAAAAAGGAAGAGTATGAGTATTCAACATTTCCGTGTCGCCCTTA
TTCCCTTTTTTGCGGCATTTTGCCTTCCTGTTTTTGCTCACCCAGAAACGCTGGTGAAAGTAAAAGATGC
TGAAGATCAGTTGGGTGCACGAGTGGGTTACATCGAACTGGATCTCAACAGCGGTAAGATCCTTGAGAGT
TTTCGCCCCGAAGAACGTTTTCCAATGATGAGCACTTTTAAAGTTCTGCTATGTGGCGCGGTATTATCCC
GTATTGACGCCGGGCAAGAGCAACTCGGTCGCCGCATACACTATTCTCAGAATGACTTGGTTGAGTACTC
ACCAGTCACAGAAAAGCATCTTACGGATGGCATGACAGTAAGAGAATTATGCAGTGCTGCCATAACCATG
AGTGATAACACTGCGGCCAACTTACTTCTGACAACGATCGGAGGACCGAAGGAGCTAACCGCTTTTTTGC
ACAACATGGGGGATCATGTAACTCGCCTTGATCGTTGGGAACCGGAGCTGAATGAAGCCATACCAAACGA
CGAGCGTGACACCACGATGCCTGTAGCAATGGCAACAACGTTGCGCAAACTATTAACTGGCGAACTACTT
ACTCTAGCTTCCCGGCAACAATTAATAGACTGGATGGAGGCGGATAAAGTTGCAGGACCACTTCTGCGCT
CGGCCCTTCCGGCTGGCTGGTTTATTGCTGATAAATCTGGAGCCGGTGAGCGTGGCTCTCGCGGTATCAT
TGCAGCACTGGGGTCAGATGGTAAGCCCTCCCGTATCGTAGTTATCTACACGACGGGGAGTCAGGCAACT
ATGGATGAACGAAATAGACAGATCGCTGAGATAGGTGCCTCACTGATTAAGCATTGGTAACTGTCAGACC
AAGTTTACTCATATATACTTTAGATTGATTTAAAACTTCATTTTTAATTTAAAAGGATCTAGGTGAAGAT
CCTTTTTGATAATCTCATGACCAAAATCCCTTAACGTGAGTTTTCGTTCCACTGAGCGTCAGACCCCGTA
GAAAAGATCAAAGGATCTTCTTGAGATCCTTTTTTTCTGCGCGTAATCTGCTGCTTGCAAACAAAAAAAC
CACCGCTACCAGCGGTGGTTTGTTTGCCGGATCAAGAGCTACCAACTCTTTTTCCGAAGGTAACTGGCTT
CAGCAGAGCGCAGATACCAAATACTGTTCTTCTAGTGTAGCCGTAGTTAGGCCACCACTTCAAGAACTCT
GTAGCACCGCCTACATACCTCGCTCTGCTAATCCTGTTACCAGTGGCTGCTGCCAGTGGCGATAAGTCGT
GTCTTACCGGGTTGGACTCAAGACGATAGTTACCGGATAAGGCGCAGCGGTCGGGCTGAACGGGGGGTTC
GTGCACACAGCCCAGCTTGGAGCGAACGACCTACACCGAACTGAGATACCTACAGCGTGAGCTATGAGAA
AGCGCCACGCTTCCCGAAGGGAGAAAGGCGGACAGGTATCCGGTAAGCGGCAGGGTCGGAACAGGAGAGC
GCACGAGGGAGCTTCCAGGGGGAAACGCCTGGTATCTTTATAGTCCTGTCGGGTTTCGCCACCTCTGACT
TGAGCGTCGATTTTTGTGATGCTCGTCAGGGGGGCGGAGCCTATGGAAAAACGCCAGCAACGCGGCCTTT
TTACGGTTCCTGGTCTTTTGCTGGCCTTTTGCTCACATGTTCTTTCCTGCGTTATCCCCTGATTCTGTGG
ATAACCGTATTACCGCCTTTGAGTGAGCTGATACCAGCGGATAACAATTTCACACAGGAAACAGCTATGA
CCATGATTACGCCAAGCTATCAACTTTGTATAGAAAAGTTGAGCGTTTCTGCCAGCTGACGCATTATCTT
AAAAGCTGTTTTCAGATAAGAGCACTGGTAGACAGAACACTCAATAGAAAATCAGATGAAAAAGTTTGAA
AGTTGAGGAATCAAAAAAGTTATCCTTGTTAATTTAGGATATGAGTAAGAACCTCTTGTCACACTAATTC
TGATGGAAGGTTTTTTTTTCTGAATCGTTTCTGAATTGTCTCCAATGAGAGTATAGTTCGAAACACAATT
TTTGTCTGTTATTCAATGACATCAAAATTATTGATTTCAAAAATAGCTGCAAATCCTAAAATCAAAAATC
ACTGCGTATGTCAAAACTTTGAAGATTGTGTGAAAATCAATATTTGCTCTGTTTCATCCTATCTTAAAAT
ACGCCCGATTAATTATTTCATTTTAACAAAACTTGAAAAAAAACTATACAAATAGATTTCACAAGTAGTT
GAAACAATTAGTAGGAAAATTATAATTTATACCAGAAAAATATATGTCAAAAAAAATTATCGTTAGTGAA
ATATTATAAACAGATATTACTGGAACCATCTGATAAATTCAGTATGTCCCATTTAGTCATGTTATGAAAA
TTAAAATTTATAATCAAGTTCCAAAACAAAAGAGTTTCAGATTTTCAAGTTTTCAATTATCCTGTTTGTT
GGAAATGTTGAATTTAAACCTTCCTTTCCAACTCAAAACAAATTCTGATTATGTTGTGCCCTGCTCAGAT
TTAAAGCTCGGATGATCTATTCCCTTTCCCTTATTGCATCCCCTCATTTATCCGATCGAGCAACTTTTTC
GATGGCGGGTAAGAGGCATCGCGACGCAAGCAAGGCGAGAGTTTTGCCCATCTTCTTGGAAACCTCCGAC
GGGTGCCTGATGTTAGCACCACGGGGGCGGTGCGCCTCTTGTGTAAAGTTGTTGAGATTTGCTCAAACAG
CCCTCCCCTCGACGCGGGGCCCAACGAGTGTAAAAGGCAGACAAAAGCGACGGATAATCTTCAGTTAGTC
TCAGTTCACTACTCAGTACAGTCCACAAAATGGTGAGTTGGATTTTTTAATAAGTTATTTGAAAAGCATG
AGTTTCTGTATAGGAATAGGAGTGCGTTCATATATATTTTGATTTAACCTGTCTATATTGTATTTAAAAA
ATTATTTATTTTGAATCAGAGGTTCTATAATCAGTTTCATCTTTAAAAAATTTCTGGTAAATTAAGAACG
TAACATTTAGATTTAGGCTTTGTTTAAAAATCAAGCAATTAAATCGACTATAAAATTGTCAATATGTTCT
CAATTTTCCAGTCCAAGGCCGCCAAGACAAGTTTGTACAAAAAAGCAGGCTCGGGATCCCCAAAGAAGAA
GCGTAAGGTGTCCAAGGTAACACTTAGTTTTTGTTGCTCTGTTTAAAAATTAATTTTAAGGGAGAGGAGG
ACAACATGGCCTCCCTCCCAGCCACCCACGAGCTCCACATCTTCGGCTCCATCAACGGAGTCGACTTCGA
CATGGTCGGACAAGGAACCGGAAACCCAAACGACGGATACGAGGAGCTCAACCTCAAGTCCACCAAGGTA
AGTTTTCTTGAGACCTTTACTAACTAACTAGGTCTCATAGATTTTCAGGGTGACCTCCAATTCTCCCCAT
GGATACTCGTCCCACACATCGGATACGGATTCCACCAATACCTCCCATACCCAGACGGAATGTCCCCATT
CCAAGCCGCCATGGTCGACGGGTCCGGATACCAAGTCCACCGTACCATGCAATTCGAGGACGGAGCCTCC
CTCACCGTCAACTACCGTTACACCTACGAGGGATCGCACATCAAGGTAAGTTATGTAGAGACCTTTACTA
ACTAACTAGGTCTCAAACATTTTCAGGGAGAGGCCCAAGTCAAGGGAACCGGATTCCCAGCCGACGGACC
AGTCATGACCAACTCCCTCACCGCCGCCGACTGGTGCCGTTCCAAGAAGACCTACCCAAACGACAAGACC
ATCATCTCCACCTTCAAGTGGTCCTACACCACCGGAAACGGAAAGCGTTACCGTTCCACCGCCCGTACCA
CCTACACCTTCGCCAAGCCAATGGCCGCCAACTACCTCAAGGTAAGTTCTTTAGAGACCTTTACTAACTA
ACTAGGTCTCAGTAATTTTCAGAACCAACCAATGTACGTCTTCCGTAAGACCGAGCTCAAGCACTCCAAG
ACCGAGCTCAACTTCAAGGAGTGGCAAAAGGCCTTCACCGACGTCATGGGAATGGACGAGCTCTACAAGT
CCCGTCGTCGTAAGGCCAACCCAACCAAGCTCTCCGAGAACGCCAAGAAGCTCGCCAAGGAGGTCGAGAA
CGGATCCAACCCAGCTTTCTTGTACAAAGTGGAATAGATTCTCGACACCCCTAACTTCCATCACAAGCAT
TCTATTTCTTTCCACAACCTTCTTAAACCCCCCGTATTCGTTTCTTCCCTCACTTGTCTCTCTCACCCGC
CCCGCTCTCCGACGTCATCCACCACCCATCCATTCACTAATTTATTTGCTTTTTTGATTGTTTTTCTTCT
CGGAGACGTTCGCCGTCCCAAGTTTTATCTCTGAAATTTGCGTCTGAGTGAAGTGAATGCTGAAGTTTCG
TGTAGTTCTCAAGATAGCGGCCCAAAAGTGCATTTGAGCACAAATATTTGTATTGTGGTTTTTTGATTTC
TTTAAGAAGTAGCCGCAATGGGTTTCGAAATCTGTTAGGATATTATGCTTGTCTGAGAAAAAAAAACGGT
GAGACGCAGAGAAATAGTGTCTGCGTCTCCACTTAATATGTGCTATTTAGGCTCTCCGCTTCGATATCGC
TACCGTATTCAGACTGCAAAAAATACTCTAACCTTTTTTTTCTCAGACAAGCATAATAACAATAGGTAAA
AAAAACTGAACCTATTTATTCAAAACTTGATTGGTAAAACATTATATAGAGAAACCGAAAAATATACAAT
TGAATCCTAGGTTAAATTCGCCGCCTTCACAAATCCATTCTGCTCAACTTTATTATACATAGTTGATA
Features (pLannotate 1.2.2; 16 found; start..end, strand, type, name):
      1..158     +  CDS            lacZα (fragment): LacZα fragment of β-galactosidase; lacZ fragment
    164..263     -  misc_feature   bom (fragment): basis of mobility region from pBR322
    365..400     -  CDS            rop (fragment): Rop protein, which maintains plasmids at low copy number; rop
    495..599     +  promoter       AmpR promoter: bla
    600..1460    +  CDS            AmpR: β-lactamase; bla; confers resistance to ampicillin, carbenicillin, and related antibiotics
   1631..2219    +  rep_origin     ori: high-copy-number ColE1/pMB1/pBR322/pUC origin of replication
   2401..2421    +  protein_bind   attB4: mutant version of attB; core recombination site for the Gateway® BP reaction BP Clonase™
   2837..2853    -  terminator     TEF terminator (fragment): Ashbya gossypii TEF terminator
   3737..3761    +  protein_bind   attB1: mutant version of attB; recombination site for the Gateway® BP reaction BP Clonase™
   3838..4689    +  CDS            mNeonGreen: mNeonGreen is a basic (constitutively fluorescent) green/yellow fluorescent protein published in 2013, derived from Branchiostoma lanceolatum. It is reported to be a very rapidly-maturing monomer with moderate acid sensitivity.
   4689..4761    +  CDS            EGL-13 NLS (fragment): nuclear localization signal from the C. elegans EGL-13 transcription factor (Lyssenko et al., 2007)
   4772..4792    -  protein_bind   attB2: mutant version of attB; core recombination site for the Gateway® BP reaction BP Clonase™
   4937..4955    +  terminator     tbb-2 terminator (fragment): tbb-2; transcription terminator for the C. elegans tubulin beta-2 gene
   5007..5031    +  terminator     tbb-2 terminator (fragment): tbb-2; transcription terminator for the C. elegans tubulin beta-2 gene
   5081..5097    +  terminator     tbb-2 terminator (fragment): tbb-2; transcription terminator for the C. elegans tubulin beta-2 gene
   5435..5455    -  protein_bind   attB3: mutant version of attB; core recombination site for the Gateway® BP reaction BP Clonase™
