[The description below was written by a language model from this plasmid's Addgene catalogue record and pLannotate feature annotations shown in this document.]
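Description:
pSEM228 is a 5,458 nt C. elegans expression plasmid built in the pDEST R4-R3 backbone by three-fragment Gateway assembly. The recombination scars are visible in the feature table: attB4 and attB1 flank the promoter slot, attB1 and attB2 flank the coding region, and attB2 and attB3 flank the 3' UTR slot. It is propagated in E. coli as a high-copy plasmid through a ColE1/pUC-type origin and selected with ampicillin via the bla gene and its own promoter. Short lacZα, bom and rop fragments are backbone remnants with no apparent functional role.

The payload is a single transcription unit. The mlc-1 promoter, characterised in the associated publication as a strong pan-muscular promoter, occupies the attB4–attB1 interval. The annotation software does not label it, and the short "TEF terminator" hit within that region is most likely a spurious match. This promoter drives mNeonGreen, a bright, rapidly maturing monomeric green/yellow fluorescent protein. The construct name specifies two nuclear localization signals, but the table annotates only one, an EGL-13 NLS fragment fused at the C-terminus, so the identity and position of the second are not stated. Nuclear targeting concentrates the signal into discrete muscle nuclei. The 3' region is named as the cbr-tbb-2 UTR. Only short scattered matches to the C. elegans tbb-2 terminator are annotated there, which fits a diverged orthologous sequence, presumably from C. briggsae as the "cbr" prefix suggests.

The plasmid serves as a fluorescent co-injection marker. When it is mixed with other DNAs for germline injection, green muscle nuclei identify animals carrying extrachromosomal arrays. The publication title indicates it also helps in selecting single-copy insertions.
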