Addgene plasmid #159895: pSEM228 - [Pmlc-1 | mNeonGreen(2x NLS) | cbr-tbb-2 UTR]
Purpose: Fluorescent co-injection marker to identify extrachromosomal arrays in C. elegans
Depositing lab: Christian Froekjaer-Jensen. Depositing organization: King Abdullah University of Science and Technology (KAUST). Publication: Characterizing a strong pan-muscular promoter (Pmlc-1) as a fluorescent co-injection marker to select for single-copy insertions. El Mouridi S, Peng Y, Frokjaer-Jensen C. MicroPubl Biol. 2020 Sep 3;2020. doi: 10.17912/micropub.biology.000302. PubMed 32908967.
Backbone
  Vector backbone: pDEST R4-R3
  Vector type: Worm Expression
Growth in bacteria
  Bacterial resistance: Ampicillin, 100 μg/mL
  Growth temperature: 37°C
  Growth strain: DH5alpha
  Copy number: High Copy
Gene/Insert
  Gene/Insert name: Pmlc-1 | mNeonGreen(2x NLS) | cbr-tbb-2 UTR
  Species: C. elegans (nematode)
Terms and licenses: Academic/Nonprofit Terms; Industry Terms: Not Available to Industry
Depositor comments: Synthetic Genome Biology lab @ KAUST www.wormbuilder.org
How to cite: pSEM228 - [Pmlc-1 | mNeonGreen(2x NLS) | cbr-tbb-2 UTR] was a gift from Christian Froekjaer-Jensen (Addgene plasmid # 159895 ; http://n2t.net/addgene:159895 ; RRID:Addgene_159895)
